>Addgene plasmid #11417 | pET21a.MJ0882 | addgene full sequence | sequence record 128176 | Addgene assembled sequence
ATCCGGATATAGTTCCTCCTTTCAGCAAAAAACCCCTCAAGACCCGTTTAGAGGCCCCAAGGGGTTATGC
TAGTTATTGCTCAGCGGTGGCAGCAGCCAACTCAGCTTCCTTTCGGGCTTTGTTAGCAGCCGGATCTCAG
TGGTGGTGGTGGTGGTGCTCGAGTGCGGCCGCAAGCTTGTCGACGGAGCTCGAATTCGGATCCTCATAAT
TTCTTACTTTTTAAGACCCTATAACCTCCTTTTATTGTAACTGTCTCAACATTTCCAAAGACATCTTTCA
TATATTTAGCTAATGACTTAGCCCCTTGCTTTGTTTGAATAACTACCCAAATCTCGCCATTATCTTTTAA
AAGTTCTTTACCTTCCTCAATAATTCTATGTAAAACTTCCTTTCCAGCTCTTATTGGTGGATTTGTTATA
ATCTTATTATACTTTCTGTCTTTAACATTTTCATATAAATCGCTATGAACTACCCTAATATCATAATTAT
CTAAATTATTTAGTTTTATATTCTCTTTGGCTAATTTTATTGCCCTCCTGTTTATGTCAGCCATTGTAGT
TGATTTAACTTCATCAGCTAAGGCAATGCCAATAACACCATAACCACAGCCCAAATCCAAGATGTCGTCA
TCTTTATCAACAACTACGTTTTCAACTAAAATTTTTGTTCCTTTATCAACCTTTCCATAAGAGAAAACCC
CACTATCTGTTTTAAATTTTAATTTTTTTCCTCTTAAAATGTCTTCAACAATTTTTACATCTGATTTAGT
TGTTGGCTTTTCAGAGAAATAGTGCATATGTATATCTCCTTCTTAAAGTTAAACAAAATTATTTCTAGAG
GGGAATTGTTATCCGCTCACAATTCCCCTATAGTGAGTCGTATTAATTTCGCGGGATCGAGATCTCGATC
CTCTACGCCGGACGCATCGTGGCCGGCATCACCGGCGCCACAGGTGCGGTTGCTGGCGCCTATATCGCCG
ACATCACCGATGGGGAAGATCGGGCTCGCCACTTCGGGCTCATGAGCGCTTGTTTCGGCGTGGGTATGGT
GGCAGGCCCCGTGGCCGGGGGACTGTTGGGCGCCATCTCCTTGCATGCACCATTCCTTGCGGCGGCGGTG
CTCAACGGCCTCAACCTACTACTGGGCTGCTTCCTAATGCAGGAGTCGCATAAGGGAGAGCGTCGAGATC
CCGGACACCATCGAATGGCGCAAAACCTTTCGCGGTATGGCATGATAGCGCCCGGAAGAGAGTCAATTCA
GGGTGGTGAATGTGAAACCAGTAACGTTATACGATGTCGCAGAGTATGCCGGTGTCTCTTATCAGACCGT
TTCCCGCGTGGTGAACCAGGCCAGCCACGTTTCTGCGAAAACGCGGGAAAAAGTGGAAGCGGCGATGGCG
GAGCTGAATTACATTCCCAACCGCGTGGCACAACAACTGGCGGGCAAACAGTCGTTGCTGATTGGCGTTG
CCACCTCCAGTCTGGCCCTGCACGCGCCGTCGCAAATTGTCGCGGCGATTAAATCTCGCGCCGATCAACT
GGGTGCCAGCGTGGTGGTGTCGATGGTAGAACGAAGCGGCGTCGAAGCCTGTAAAGCGGCGGTGCACAAT
CTTCTCGCGCAACGCGTCAGTGGGCTGATCATTAACTATCCGCTGGATGACCAGGATGCCATTGCTGTGG
AAGCTGCCTGCACTAATGTTCCGGCGTTATTTCTTGATGTCTCTGACCAGACACCCATCAACAGTATTAT
TTTCTCCCATGAAGACGGTACGCGACTGGGCGTGGAGCATCTGGTCGCATTGGGTCACCAGCAAATCGCG
CTGTTAGCGGGCCCATTAAGTTCTGTCTCGGCGCGTCTGCGTCTGGCTGGCTGGCATAAATATCTCACTC
GCAATCAAATTCAGCCGATAGCGGAACGGGAAGGCGACTGGAGTGCCATGTCCGGTTTTCAACAAACCAT
GCAAATGCTGAATGAGGGCATCGTTCCCACTGCGATGCTGGTTGCCAACGATCAGATGGCGCTGGGCGCA
ATGCGCGCCATTACCGAGTCCGGGCTGCGCGTTGGTGCGGATATCTCGGTAGTGGGATACGACGATACCG
AAGACAGCTCATGTTATATCCCGCCGTTAACCACCATCAAACAGGATTTTCGCCTGCTGGGGCAAACCAG
CGTGGACCGCTTGCTGCAACTCTCTCAGGGCCAGGCGGTGAAGGGCAATCAGCTGTTGCCCGTCTCACTG
GTGAAAAGAAAAACCACCCTGGCGCCCAATACGCAAACCGCCTCTCCCCGCGCGTTGGCCGATTCATTAA
TGCAGCTGGCACGACAGGTTTCCCGACTGGAAAGCGGGCAGTGAGCGCAACGCAATTAATGTAAGTTAGC
TCACTCATTAGGCACCGGGATCTCGACCGATGCCCTTGAGAGCCTTCAACCCAGTCAGCTCCTTCCGGTG
GGCGCGGGGCATGACTATCGTCGCCGCACTTATGACTGTCTTCTTTATCATGCAACTCGTAGGACAGGTG
CCGGCAGCGCTCTGGGTCATTTTCGGCGAGGACCGCTTTCGCTGGAGCGCGACGATGATCGGCCTGTCGC
TTGCGGTATTCGGAATCTTGCACGCCCTCGCTCAAGCCTTCGTCACTGGTCCCGCCACCAAACGTTTCGG
CGAGAAGCAGGCCATTATCGCCGGCATGGCGGCCCCACGGGTGCGCATGATCGTGCTCCTGTCGTTGAGG
ACCCGGCTAGGCTGGCGGGGTTGCCTTACTGGTTAGCAGAATGAATCACCGATACGCGAGCGAACGTGAA
GCGACTGCTGCTGCAAAACGTCTGCGACCTGAGCAACAACATGAATGGTCTTCGGTTTCCGTGTTTCGTA
AAGTCTGGAAACGCGGAAGTCAGCGCCCTGCACCATTATGTTCCGGATCTGCATCGCAGGATGCTGCTGG
CTACCCTGTGGAACACCTACATCTGTATTAACGAAGCGCTGGCATTGACCCTGAGTGATTTTTCTCTGGT
CCCGCCGCATCCATACCGCCAGTTGTTTACCCTCACAACGTTCCAGTAACCGGGCATGTTCATCATCAGT
AACCCGTATCGTGAGCATCCTCTCTCGTTTCATCGGTATCATTACCCCCATGAACAGAAATCCCCCTTAC
ACGGAGGCATCAGTGACCAAACAGGAAAAAACCGCCCTTAACATGGCCCGCTTTATCAGAAGCCAGACAT
TAACGCTTCTGGAGAAACTCAACGAGCTGGACGCGGATGAACAGGCAGACATCTGTGAATCGCTTCACGA
CCACGCTGATGAGCTTTACCGCAGCTGCCTCGCGCGTTTCGGTGATGACGGTGAAAACCTCTGACACATG
CAGCTCCCGGAGACGGTCACAGCTTGTCTGTAAGCGGATGCCGGGAGCAGACAAGCCCGTCAGGGCGCGT
CAGCGGGTGTTGGCGGGTGTCGGGGCGCAGCCATGACCCAGTCACGTAGCGATAGCGGAGTGTATACTGG
CTTAACTATGCGGCATCAGAGCAGATTGTACTGAGAGTGCACCATATATGCGGTGTGAAATACCGCACAG
ATGCGTAAGGAGAAAATACCGCATCAGGCGCTCTTCCGCTTCCTCGCTCACTGACTCGCTGCGCTCGGTC
GTTCGGCTGCGGCGAGCGGTATCAGCTCACTCAAAGGCGGTAATACGGTTATCCACAGAATCAGGGGATA
ACGCAGGAAAGAACATGTGAGCAAAAGGCCAGCAAAAGGCCAGGAACCGTAAAAAGGCCGCGTTGCTGGC
GTTTTTCCATAGGCTCCGCCCCCCTGACGAGCATCACAAAAATCGACGCTCAAGTCAGAGGTGGCGAAAC
CCGACAGGACTATAAAGATACCAGGCGTTTCCCCCTGGAAGCTCCCTCGTGCGCTCTCCTGTTCCGACCC
TGCCGCTTACCGGATACCTGTCCGCCTTTCTCCCTTCGGGAAGCGTGGCGCTTTCTCATAGCTCACGCTG
TAGGTATCTCAGTTCGGTGTAGGTCGTTCGCTCCAAGCTGGGCTGTGTGCACGAACCCCCCGTTCAGCCC
GACCGCTGCGCCTTATCCGGTAACTATCGTCTTGAGTCCAACCCGGTAAGACACGACTTATCGCCACTGG
CAGCAGCCACTGGTAACAGGATTAGCAGAGCGAGGTATGTAGGCGGTGCTACAGAGTTCTTGAAGTGGTG
GCCTAACTACGGCTACACTAGAAGGACAGTATTTGGTATCTGCGCTCTGCTGAAGCCAGTTACCTTCGGA
AAAAGAGTTGGTAGCTCTTGATCCGGCAAACAAACCACCGCTGGTAGCGGTGGTTTTTTTGTTTGCAAGC
AGCAGATTACGCGCAGAAAAAAAGGATCTCAAGAAGATCCTTTGATCTTTTCTACGGGGTCTGACGCTCA
GTGGAACGAAAACTCACGTTAAGGGATTTTGGTCATGAGATTATCAAAAAGGATCTTCACCTAGATCCTT
TTAAATTAAAAATGAAGTTTTAAATCAATCTAAAGTATATATGAGTAAACTTGGTCTGACAGTTACCAAT
GCTTAATCAGTGAGGCACCTATCTCAGCGATCTGTCTATTTCGTTCATCCATAGTTGCCTGACTCCCCGT
CGTGTAGATAACTACGATACGGGAGGGCTTACCATCTGGCCCCAGTGCTGCAATGATACCGCGAGACCCA
CGCTCACCGGCTCCAGATTTATCAGCAATAAACCAGCCAGCCGGAAGGGCCGAGCGCAGAAGTGGTCCTG
CAACTTTATCCGCCTCCATCCAGTCTATTAATTGTTGCCGGGAAGCTAGAGTAAGTAGTTCGCCAGTTAA
TAGTTTGCGCAACGTTGTTGCCATTGCTGCAGGCATCGTGGTGTCACGCTCGTCGTTTGGTATGGCTTCA
TTCAGCTCCGGTTCCCAACGATCAAGGCGAGTTACATGATCCCCCATGTTGTGCAAAAAAGCGGTTAGCT
CCTTCGGTCCTCCGATCGTTGTCAGAAGTAAGTTGGCCGCAGTGTTATCACTCATGGTTATGGCAGCACT
GCATAATTCTCTTACTGTCATGCCATCCGTAAGATGCTTTTCTGTGACTGGTGAGTACTCAACCAAGTCA
TTCTGAGAATAGTGTATGCGGCGACCGAGTTGCTCTTGCCCGGCGTCAATACGGGATAATACCGCGCCAC
ATAGCAGAACTTTAAAAGTGCTCATCATTGGAAAACGTTCTTCGGGGCGAAAACTCTCAAGGATCTTACC
GCTGTTGAGATCCAGTTCGATGTAACCCACTCGTGCACCCAACTGATCTTCAGCATCTTTTACTTTCACC
AGCGTTTCTGGGTGAGCAAAAACAGGAAGGCAAAATGCCGCAAAAAAGGGAATAAGGGCGACACGGAAAT
GTTGAATACTCATACTCTTCCTTTTTCAATATTATTGAAGCATTTATCAGGGTTATTGTCTCATGAGCGG
ATACATATTTGAATGTATTTAGAAAAATAAACAAATAGGGGTTCCGCGCACATTTCCCCGAAAAGTGCCA
CCTGAAATTGTAAACGTTAATATTTTGTTAAAATTCGCGTTAAATTTTTGTTAAATCAGCTCATTTTTTA
ACCAATAGGCCGAAATCGGCAAAATCCCTTATAAATCAAAAGAATAGACCGAGATAGGGT
[37 nt withheld, positions 5661-5697]
AAAGAACGTGGACTCCAACGTCAAAGG
[49 nt withheld, positions 5725-5773]
T
[91 nt withheld, positions 5775-5865]
G
[124 nt withheld, positions 5867-5990]
CCCATTCGCCA
Features (pLannotate 1.2.2; 19 found; start..end, strand, type, name):
     26..73      -  terminator     T7 terminator: transcription terminator for bacteriophage T7 RNA polymerase
     81..130     -  CDS            SET1 (fragment): solubility-enhancement tag derived from T7 phage gene 10B
    140..157     -  CDS            9xHis (fragment): 9xHis affinity tag
    207..797     -  CDS            Y882_METJA: Experimental evidence at protein level: Swiss-Prot protein existence level 1. Probable methyltransferase that uses S-adenosylmethionine as the methyl donor. Binds neither NAD nor NADP in vitro. From Methanocaldococcus jannaschii (strain ATCC 43067 / DSM 2661 / JAL-1 / JCM 10045 / NBRC 100440) (Methanococcus jannaschii).
    805..827     -  RBS            RBS: efficient ribosome binding site from bacteriophage T7 gene 10 (Olins and Rangwala, 1989)
    842..866     -  protein_bind   lac operator: The lac repressor binds to the lac operator to inhibit transcription in E. coli. This inhibition can be relieved by adding lactose or isopropyl-β-D-thiogalactopyranoside (IPTG). lac repressor encoded by lacI
    867..885     -  promoter       T7 promoter: promoter for bacteriophage T7 RNA polymerase
    907..1186    +  CDS            TcR (fragment): tetracycline efflux protein; tet; confers resistance to tetracycline
   1194..1271    +  promoter       lacI promoter: lacI
   1272..2354    +  CDS            lacI: lac repressor; lacI; The lac repressor binds to the lac operator to inhibit transcription in E. coli. This inhibition can be relieved by adding lactose or isopropyl-β-D-thiogalactopyranoside (IPTG).
   2367..2388    +  protein_bind   CAP binding site: CAP binding activates transcription in the presence of cAMP. E. coli catabolite activator protein
   2403..2694    +  CDS            TcR (fragment): tetracycline efflux protein; tet; confers resistance to tetracycline
   2766..3146    -  CDS            YPB1_ECOLX: Protein predicted: Swiss-Prot protein existence level 4. From Escherichia coli.
   3163..3354    +  CDS            rop: Rop protein, which maintains plasmids at low copy number; rop
   3456..3598    +  misc_feature   bom: basis of mobility region from pBR322
   3784..4372    -  rep_origin     ori: high-copy-number ColE1/pMB1/pBR322/pUC origin of replication
   4543..5403    -  CDS            AmpR: β-lactamase; bla; confers resistance to ampicillin, carbenicillin, and related antibiotics
   5404..5508    -  promoter       AmpR promoter: bla
   5535..5990    -  rep_origin     f1 ori (sequence partly withheld): f1 bacteriophage origin of replication; arrow indicates direction of (+) strand synthesis
