[The description below was written by a language model from this plasmid's Addgene catalogue record and pLannotate feature annotations shown in this document.]
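Description:
pET21a.MJ0882 is a bacterial expression plasmid built on the Novagen pET21a backbone, carrying the 591 bp open reading frame MJ_0882 from the hyperthermophilic archaeon Methanococcus (Methanocaldococcus) jannaschii. The insert was cloned between the NdeI and BamHI sites, both of which remain intact, and the assembled sequence is about 6.0 kb. The encoded protein is annotated as a probable S-adenosylmethionine-dependent methyltransferase, and the associated publication concerns structure-based confirmation of that biochemical function.

Expression is driven by a T7 promoter followed by a lac operator and the efficient phage T7 gene 10 ribosome binding site, with a T7 terminator downstream. The plasmid also carries lacI under its own promoter, so transcription stays repressed until induced with IPTG or lactose in a host that supplies T7 RNA polymerase. The depositor recommends BL21(DE3) Star carrying pSJS1244, a spectinomycin-resistance helper plasmid that supports expression of genes with rare codons. A short His-tag fragment from the vector lies downstream of the insert, separated from the end of the annotated coding region by a gap. The record does not state whether the tag is fused in frame to the protein or is excluded by a native stop codon.

Propagation in E. coli relies on a ColE1/pBR322-type origin together with rop and the bom region, and selection is by ampicillin through the β-lactamase gene. The catalogue lists the plasmid as high copy, although rop normally moderates copy number. An f1 origin allows single-stranded DNA production. The tetracycline-resistance fragments and other small annotated hits appear to be nonfunctional pBR322-derived backbone remnants. The construct is suited to recombinant production of MJ0882 for structural and biochemical studies.
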