Addgene plasmid #11417: pET21a.MJ0882
Depositing lab: Sung-Hou Kim. Depositing organization: Lawrence Berkeley National Laboratory. Publication: Structure-based experimental confirmation of biochemical function to a methyltransferase, MJ0882, from hyperthermophile Methanococcus jannaschii. Huang L, Hung L, Odell M, Yokota H, Kim R, Kim SH. J Struct Funct Genomics. 2002 . 2(3):121-7. 10.1023/A:1021279113558 PubMed 12836702.
Backbone
  Vector backbone: pET21a
  Backbone manufacturer: Novagen
  Backbone size w/o insert (bp): 5443
  Vector type: Bacterial Expression
Growth in bacteria
  Bacterial resistance: Ampicillin, 100 μg/mL
  Growth temperature: 37°C
  Growth strain: DH5alpha
  Copy number: High Copy
Gene/Insert
  Gene/Insert name: methyltransferase (alt name: MJ_0882)
  Species: M. jannaschii
  Insert size (bp): 591
  GenBank ID: AAB98886 NP_247877
  Entrez Gene: MJ_0882
  Promoter: T7
  Cloning method: Restriction Enzyme; 5′ cloning site NdeI (not destroyed); 3′ cloning site BamHI (not destroyed)
  Sequencing primers: 5′ T7; 3′ T7-term
Terms and licenses: Academic/Nonprofit Terms; Industry Terms: Not Available to Industry
Depositor comments: Please note that the plasmid pET21a.MJ0882 contains an Ampicillin resistance marker, and the BL21 bacterial strain contains a plasmid, pSJS1244, that confers spectinomycin resistance and allows for expression of genes with rare codons. Addgene provides this plasmid in the DH5alpha bacterial strain. For expression, please use BL21(DE3).Star/pSJS1244
How to cite: pET21a.MJ0882 was a gift from Sung-Hou Kim (Addgene plasmid # 11417 ; http://n2t.net/addgene:11417 ; RRID:Addgene_11417)
