>Addgene plasmid #11417 | pET21a.MJ0882 | addgene partial sequence | sequence record 128175 | pBRrevBam 5'-GGTGATGTCGGCGATATAGG-3'
TTCTCTTATGGAAAGGTTGATAAAGGAACAAAAATTTTAGTTGAAAACGTAGTTGTTGATAAAGATGACG
ACATCTTGGATTTGGGCTGTGGTTATGGTGTTATTGGCATTGCCTTAGCTGATGAAGTTAAATCAACTAC
AATGGCTGACATAAACAGGAGGGCAATAAAATTAGCCAAAGAGAATATAAAACTAAATAATTTAGATAAT
TATGATATTAGGGTAGTTCATAGCGATTTATATGAAAATGTTAAAGACAGAAAGTATAATAAGATTATAA
CAAATCCACCAATAAGAGCTGGAAAGGAAGTTTTACATAGAATTATTGAGGAAGGTAAAGAACTTTTAAA
AGATAATGGCGAGATTTGGGTAGTTATTCAAACAAAGCAAGGGGCTAAGTCATTAGCTAAATATATGAAA
GATGTCTTTGGAAATGTTGAGACAGTTACAATAAAAGGAGGTTATAGGGTCTTAAAAAGTAAGAAATTAT
GAGGATCCGAATTCGAGCTCCGTCGACAAGCTTGCGGCCGCACTCGAGCACCACCACCACCACCACTGAG
ATCCGGCT
