>Addgene plasmid #11417 | pET21a.MJ0882 | addgene partial sequence | sequence record 129108 | T7term 5'-GCTAGTTATTGCTCAGCGG-3'
GGCTTTGTTAGCAGCCGGATCTCAGTGGTGGTGGTGGTGGTGCTCGAGTGCGGCCGCAAGCTTGTCGACG
GAGCTCGAATTCGGATCCTCATAATTTCTTACTTTTTAAGACCCTATAACCTCCTTTTATTGTAACTGTC
TCAACATTTCCAAAGACATCTTTCATATATTTAGCTAATGACTTAGCCCCTTGCTTTGTTTGAATAACTA
CCCAAATCTCGCCATTATCTTTTAAAAGTTCTTTACCTTCCTCAATAATTCTATGTAAAACTTCCTTTCC
AGCTCTTATTGGTGGATTTGTTATAATCTTATTATACTTTCTGTCTTTAACATTTTCATATAAATCGCTA
TGAACTACCCTAATATCATAATTATCTAAATTATTTAGTTTTATATTCTCTTTGGCTAATTTTATTGCCC
TCCTGTTTATGTCAGCCATTGTAGTTGATTTAACTTCATCAGCTAAGGCAATGCCAATAACACCATAACC
ACAGCCCAAATCCAAGATGTCGTCATCTTTATCAACAACTACGTTTTCAACTAAAATTTTTGTTCCTTTA
TCAACCTTTCCATAAGAGAAAACCCCACTATCTGTTTTAAATTTTAATTTTTTTCCTCTTAAAATGTCTT
CAACAATTTTTACATCTGATTTAGTTGTTGGCTTTTCAGAGAAATAGTGCATATGTATATCTCCTTCTTA
AAGTTAAACAAAATTATTTCTAGAGGGGAATTGTTATCCGCTCACAATTCCCCTATA
